>Addgene plasmid #153457 | CROP-sgRNA-MS2 | addgene full sequence | sequence record 305676 | Addgene NGS Result
ATGAGTATTCAACATTTCCGTGTCGCCCTTATTCCCTTTTTTGCGGCATTTTGCCTTCCTGTTTTTGCTC
ACCCAGAAACGCTGGTGAAAGTAAAAGATGCTGAAGATCAGTTGGGTGCACGAGTGGGTTACATCGAACT
GGATCTCAACAGCGGTAAGATCCTTGAGAGTTTTCGCCCCGAAGAACGTTTTCCAATGATGAGCACTTTT
AAAGTTCTGCTATGTGGCGCGGTATTATCCCGTATTGACGCCGGGCAAGAGCAACTCGGTCGCCGCATAC
ACTATTCTCAGAATGACTTGGTTGAGTACTCACCAGTCACAGAAAAGCATCTTACGGATGGCATGACAGT
AAGAGAATTATGCAGTGCTGCCATAACCATGAGTGATAACACTGCGGCCAACTTACTTCTGACAACGATC
GGAGGACCGAAGGAGCTAACCGCTTTTTTGCACAACATGGGGGATCATGTAACTCGCCTTGATCGTTGGG
AACCGGAGCTGAATGAAGCCATACCAAACGACGAGCGTGACACCACGATGCCTGTAGCAATGGCAACAAC
GTTGCGCAAACTATTAACTGGCGAACTACTTACTCTAGCTTCCCGGCAACAATTAATAGACTGGATGGAG
GCGGATAAAGTTGCAGGACCACTTCTGCGCTCGGCCCTTCCGGCTGGCTGGTTTATTGCTGATAAATCTG
GAGCCGGTGAGCGTGGGTCTCGCGGTATCATTGCAGCACTGGGGCCAGATGGTAAGCCCTCCCGTATCGT
AGTTATCTACACGACGGGGAGTCAGGCAACTATGGATGAACGAAATAGACAGATCGCTGAGATAGGTGCC
TCACTGATTAAGCATTGGTAACTGTCAGACCAAGTTTACTCATATATACTTTAGATTGATTTAAAACTTC
ATTTTTAATTTAAAAGGATCTAGGTGAAGATCCTTTTTGATAATCTCATGACCAAAATCCCTTAACGTGA
GTTTTCGTTCCACTGAGCGTCAGACCCCGTAGAAAAGATCAAAGGATCTTCTTGAGATCCTTTTTTTCTG
CGCGTAATCTGCTGCTTGCAAACAAAAAAACCACCGCTACCAGCGGTGGTTTGTTTGCCGGATCAAGAGC
TACCAACTCTTTTTCCGAAGGTAACTGGCTTCAGCAGAGCGCAGATACCAAATACTGTTCTTCTAGTGTA
GCCGTAGTTAGGCCACCACTTCAAGAACTCTGTAGCACCGCCTACATACCTCGCTCTGCTAATCCTGTTA
CCAGTGGCTGCTGCCAGTGGCGATAAGTCGTGTCTTACCGGGTTGGACTCAAGACGATAGTTACCGGATA
AGGCGCAGCGGTCGGGCTGAACGGGGGGTTCGTGCACACAGCCCAGCTTGGAGCGAACGACCTACACCGA
ACTGAGATACCTACAGCGTGAGCTATGAGAAAGCGCCACGCTTCCCGAAGGGAGAAAGGCGGACAGGTAT
CCGGTAAGCGGCAGGGTCGGAACAGGAGAGCGCACGAGGGAGCTTCCAGGGGGAAACGCCTGGTATCTTT
ATAGTCCTGTCGGGTTTCGCCACCTCTGACTTGAGCGTCGATTTTTGTGATGCTCGTCAGGGGGGCGGAG
CCTATGGAAAAACGCCAGCAACGCGGCCTTTTTACGGTTCCTGGCCTTTTGCTGGCCTTTTGCTCACATG
TTCTTTCCTGCGTTATCCCCTGATTCTGTGGATAACCGTATTACCGCCTTTGAGTGAGCTGATACCGCTC
GCCGCAGCCGAACGACCGAGCGCAGCGAGTCAGTGAGCGAGGAAGCGGAAGAGCGCCCAATACGCAAACC
GCCTCTCCCCGCGCGTTGGCCGATTCATTAATGCAGCTGGCACGACAGGTTTCCCGACTGGAAAGCGGGC
AGTGAGCGCAACGCAATTAATGTGAGTTAGCTCACTCATTAGGCACCCCAGGCTTTACACTTTATGCTTC
CGGCTCGTATGTTGTGTGGAATTGTGAGCGGATAACAATTTCACACAGGAAACAGCTATGACCATGATTA
CGCCAAGCGCGCAATTAACCCTCACTAAAGGGAACAAAAGCTGGAGCTGCAAGCTTAATGTAGTCTTATG
CAATACTCTTGTAGTCTTGCAACATGGTAACGATGAGTTAGCAACATGCCTTACAAGGAGAGAAAAAGCA
CCGTGCATGCCGATTGGTGGAAGTAAGGTGGTACGATCGTGCCTTATTAGGAAGGCAACAGACGGGTCTG
ACATGGATTGGACGAACCACTGAATTGCCGCATTGCAGAGATATTGTATTTAAGTGCCTAGCTCGATACA
TAAACGGGTCTCTCTGGTTAGACCAGATCTGAGCCTGGGAGCTCTCTGGCTAACTAGGGAACCCACTGCT
TAAGCCTCAATAAAGCTTGCCTTGAGTGCTTCAAGTAGTGTGTGCCCGTCTGTTGTGTGACTCTGGTAAC
TAGAGATCCCTCAGACCCTTTTAGTCAGTGTGGAAAATCTCTAGCAGTGGCGCCCGAACAGGGACTTGAA
AGCGAAAGGGAAACCAGAGGAGCTCTCTCGACGCAGGACTCGGCTTGCTGAAGCGCGCACGGCAAGAGGC
GAGGGGCGGCGACTGGTGAGTACGCCAAAAATTTTGACTAGCGGAGGCTAGAAGGAGAGAGATGGGTGCG
AGAGCGTCAGTATTAAGCGGGGGAGAATTAGATCGCGATGGGAAAAAATTCGGTTAAGGCCAGGGGGAAA
GAAAAAATATAAATTAAAACATATAGTATGGGCAAGCAGGGAGCTAGAACGATTCGCAGTTAATCCTGGC
CTGTTAGAAACATCAGAAGGCTGTAGACAAATACTGGGACAGCTACAACCATCCCTTCAGACAGGATCAG
AAGAACTTAGATCATTATATAATACAGTAGCAACCCTCTATTGTGTGCATCAAAGGATAGAGATAAAAGA
CACCAAGGAAGCTTTAGACAAGATAGAGGAAGAGCAAAACAAAAGTAAGACCACCGCACAGCAAGCGGCC
GCTGATCTTCAGACCTGGAGGAGGAGATATGAGGGACAATTGGAGAAGTGAATTATATAAATATAAAGTA
GTAAAAATTGAACCATTAGGAGTAGCACCCACCAAGGCAAAGAGAAGAGTGGTGCAGAGAGAAAAAAGAG
CAGTGGGAATAGGAGCTTTGTTCCTTGGGTTCTTGGGAGCAGCAGGAAGCACTATGGGCGCAGCGTCAAT
GACGCTGACGGTACAGGCCAGACAATTATTGTCTGGTATAGTGCAGCAGCAGAACAATTTGCTGAGGGCT
ATTGAGGCGCAACAGCATCTGTTGCAACTCACAGTCTGGGGCATCAAGCAGCTCCAGGCAAGAATCCTGG
CTGTGGAAAGATACCTAAAGGATCAACAGCTCCTGGGGATTTGGGGTTGCTCTGGAAAACTCATTTGCAC
CACTGCTGTGCCTTGGAATGCTAGTTGGAGTAATAAATCTCTGGAACAGATTTGGAATCACACGACCTGG
ATGGAGTGGGACAGAGAAATTAACAATTACACAAGCTTAATACACTCCTTAATTGAAGAATCGCAAAACC
AGCAAGAAAAGAATGAACAAGAATTATTGGAATTAGATAAATGGGCAAGTTTGTGGAATTGGTTTAACAT
AACAAATTGGCTGTGGTATATAAAATTATTCATAATGATAGTAGGAGGCTTGGTAGGTTTAAGAATAGTT
TTTGCTGTACTTTCTATAGTGAATAGAGTTAGGCAGGGATATTCACCATTATCGTTTCAGAATCTTGAGA
CAAATGGCAGTATTCATCCACAATTTTAAAAGAAAAGGGGGGATTGGGGGGTACAGTGCAGGGGAAAGAA
TAGTAGACATAATAGCAACAGACATACAAACTAAAGAATTACAAAAACAAATTACAAAAATTCAAAATTT
TCGGGTTTATTACAGGGACAGCAGAGATCCACTTTGGCGCCGGCTCGAGGGGGCCCGGGTGCAAAGATGG
ATAAAGTTTTAAACAGAGAGGAATCTTTGCAGCTAATGGACCTTCTAGGTCTTGAAAGGAGTGGGAATTG
GCTCCGGTGCCCGTCAGTGGGCAGAGCGCACATCGCCCACAGTCCCCGAGAAGTTGGGGGGAGGGGTCGG
CAATTGATCCGGTGCCTAGAGAAGGTGGCGCGGGGTAAACTGGGAAAGTGATGTCGTGTACTGGCTCCGC
CTTTTTCCCGAGGGTGGGGGAGAACCGTATATAAGTGCAGTAGTCGCCGTGAACGTTCTTTTTCGCAACG
GGTTTGCCGCCAGAACACAGGTAAGTGCCGTGTGTGGTTCCCGCGGGCCTGGCCTCTTTACGGGTTATGG
CCCTTGCGTGCCTTGAATTACTTCCACCTGGCTGCAGTACGTGATTCTTGATCCCGAGCTTCGGGTTGGA
AGTGGGTGGGAGAGTTCGAGGCCTTGCGCTTAAGGAGCCCCTTCGCCTCGTGCTTGAGTTGAGGCCTGGC
CTGGGCGCTGGGGCCGCCGCGTGCGAATCTGGTGGCACCTTCGCGCCTGTCTCGCTGCTTTCGATAAGTC
TCTAGCCATTTAAAATTTTTGATGACCTGCTGCGACGCTTTTTTTCTGGCAAGATAGTCTTGTAAATGCG
GGCCAAGATCTGCACACTGGTATTTCGGTTTTTGGGGCCGCGGGCGGCGACGGGGCCCGTGCGTCCCAGC
GCACATGTTCGGCGAGGCGGGGCCTGCGAGCGCGGCCACCGAGAATCGGACGGGGGTAGTCTCAAGCTGG
CCGGCCTGCTCTGGTGCCTGGCCTCGCGCCGCCGTGTATCGCCCCGCCCTGGGCGGCAAGGCTGGCCCGG
TCGGCACCAGTTGCGTGAGCGGAAAGATGGCCGCTTCCCGGCCCTGCTGCAGGGAGCTCAAAATGGAGGA
CGCGGCGCTCGGGAGAGCGGGCGGGTGAGTCACCCACACAAAGGAAAAGGGCCTTTCCGTCCTCAGCCGT
CGCTTCATGTGACTCCACGGAGTACCGGGCGCCGTCCAGGCACCTCGATTAGTTCTCGAGCTTTTGGAGT
ACGTCGTCTTTAGGTTGGGGGGAGGGGTTTTATGCGATGGAGTTTCCCCACACTGAGTGGGTGGAGACTG
AAGTTAGGCCAGCTTGGCACTTGATGTAATTCTCCTTGGAATTTGCCCTTTTTGAGTTTGGATCTTGGTT
CATTCTCAAGCCTCAGACAGTGGTTCAAAGTTTTTTTCTTCCATTTCAGGTGTCGTGAGGATCCGCCACC
ATGGTGAGCAAGGGCGAGGAGGATAACATGGCCATCATCAAGGAGTTCATGCGCTTCAAGGTGCACATGG
AGGGCTCCGTGAACGGCCACGAGTTCGAGATCGAGGGCGAGGGCGAGGGCCGCCCCTACGAGGGCACCCA
GACCGCCAAGCTGAAGGTGACCAAGGGCGGCCCCCTGCCCTTCGCCTGGGACATCCTGTCCCCTCAGTTC
ATGTACGGCTCCAAGGCCTACGTGAAGCACCCCGCCGACATCCCCGACTACCTGAAGCTGTCCTTCCCCG
AGGGCTTCAATTGGGAGCGCGTGATGAACTTCGAGGACGGCGGCGTGGTGACCGTGACCCAGGACTCCTC
CCTGCAGGACGGCGAGTTCATCTACAAGGTGAAGCTGCGCGGCACCAACTTCCCCTCCGACGGCCCCGTG
ATGCAGTGTAGGACCATGGGCTGGGAGGCCTCCACTGAGCGGATGTACCCCGAGGACGGCGCCCTGAAGG
GCGAGATCAAGCAGAGGCTGAAGCTGAAGGACGGCGGCCACTACGACGCTGAGGTGAAGACCACCTACAA
GGCCAAGAAGCCCGTGCAGCTGCCCGGCGCCTACAACGTGGACATCAAGCTGGACATCCTGTCCCACAAC
GAGGACTACACCATCGTGGAGCAGTACGAGCGCGCCGAGGGCCGCCACTCCACCGGCGGCATGGACGAGC
TGTACAAGGGCAGCGGAGAAGGTAGAGGTTCTCTCCTCACTTGTGGTGATGTTGAAGAAAACCCTGGTCC
AATGACCGAGTACAAGCCCACGGTGCGCCTCGCCACCCGCGACGACGTCCCCAGGGCCGTACGCACCCTC
GCCGCCGCGTTCGCCGACTACCCCGCCACGCGCCACACCGTCGATCCGGACCGCCACATCGAGCGGGTCA
CCGAGCTGCAAGAACTCTTCCTCACGCGCGTCGGGCTCGACATCGGCAAGGTGTGGGTCGCGGACGACGG
CGCCGCCGTGGCGGTCTGGACCACGCCGGAGAGCGTCGAAGCGGGGGCGGTGTTCGCCGAGATCGGCCCG
CGCATGGCCGAGTTGAGCGGTTCCCGGCTGGCCGCGCAGCAACAGATGGAAGGCCTCCTGGCGCCGCACC
GGCCCAAGGAGCCCGCGTGGTTCCTGGCCACCGTCGGAGTCTCGCCCGACCACCAGGGCAAGGGTCTGGG
CAGCGCCGTCGTGCTCCCCGGAGTGGAGGCGGCCGAGCGCGCCGGGGTGCCCGCCTTCCTGGAGACCTCC
GCGCCCCGCAACCTCCCCTTCTACGAGCGGCTCGGCTTCACCGTCACCGCCGACGTCGAGGTGCCCGAAG
GACCGCGCACCTGGTGCATGACCCGCAAGCCCGGTGCCTGAACGCGTTAAGTCGACAATCAACCTCTGGA
TTACAAAATTTGTGAAAGATTGACTGGTATTCTTAACTATGTTGCTCCTTTTACGCTATGTGGATACGCT
GCTTTAATGCCTTTGTATCATGCTATTGCTTCCCGTATGGCTTTCATTTTCTCCTCCTTGTATAAATCCT
GGTTGCTGTCTCTTTATGAGGAGTTGTGGCCCGTTGTCAGGCAACGTGGCGTGGTGTGCACTGTGTTTGC
TGACGCAACCCCCACTGGTTGGGGCATTGCCACCACCTGTCAGCTCCTTTCCGGGACTTTCGCTTTCCCC
CTCCCTATTGCCACGGCGGAACTCATCGCCGCCTGCCTTGCCCGCTGCTGGACAGGGGCTCGGCTGTTGG
GCACTGACAATTCCGTGGTGTTGTCGGGGAAATCATCGTCCTTTCCTTGGCTGCTCGCCTGTGTTGCCAC
CTGGATTCTGCGCGGGACGTCCTTCTGCTACGTCCCTTCGGCCCTCAATCCAGCGGACCTTCCTTCCCGC
GGCCTGCTGCCGGCTCTGCGGCCTCTTCCGCGTCTTCGCCTTCGCCCTCAGACGAGTCGGATCTCCCTTT
GGGCCGCCTCCCCGCGTCGACTTTAAGACCAATGACTTACAAGGCAGCTGTAGATCTTAGCCACTTTTTA
AAAGAAAAGGGGGGACTGGAAGGGCTAATTCACTCCCAACGAAGACAAGATTTCACCATTATCGTTTCAG
ACCCACCTCCCAACCCCGAGGGGACCCAGAGAGGGCCTATTTCCCATGATTCCTTCATATTTGCATATAC
GATACAAGGCTGTTAGAGAGATAATTAGAATTAATTTGACTGTAAACACAAAGATATTAGTACAAAATAC
GTGACGTAGAAAGTAATAATTTCTTGGGTAGTTTGCAGTTTTAAAATTATGTTTTAAAATGGACTATCAT
ATGCTTACCGTAACTTGAAAGTATTTCGATTTCTTGGCTTTATATATCTTGTGGAAAGGACGAAACACCG
GAGACGGTTGTAAATGAGCACACAAAATACACATGCTAAAATATTATATTCTATGACCTTTATAAAATCA
ACCAAAATCTTCTTTTTAATAACTTTAGTATCAATAATTAGAATTTTTATGTTCCTTTTTGCAAACTTTT
AATAAAAATGAGCAAAATAAAAAAACGCTAGTTTTAGTAACTCGCGTTGTTTTCTTCACCTTTAATAATA
GCTACTCCACCACTTGTTCCTAAGCGGTCAGCTCCTGCTTCAATCATTTTTTGAGCATCTTCAAATGTTC
TAACTCCACCAGCTGCTTTAACTAAAGCATTGTCTTTAACAACTGACTTCATTAGTTTAACATCTTCAAA
TGTTGCACCTGATTTTGAAAATCCTGTTGATGTTTTAACAAATTCTAATCCAGCTTCAACAGCTATTTCA
CAAGCTTTCATGATTTCTTCTTTTGTTAATAAACAATTTTCCATAATACATTTAACAACATGTGATCCAG
CTGCTTTTTTTACAGCTTTCATGTCTTCTAAAACTAATTCATAATTTTTGTCTTTTAATGCACCAATATT
TAATACCATATCAATTTCTGTTGCACCATCTTTAATTGCTTCAGAAACTTCGAATGCTTTTGTAGCTGTT
GTGCATGCACCTAGAGGAAAACCTACAACATTTGTTATTCCTACATTTGTGCCTTTTAATAATTCTTTAC
AATAGCTTGTTCAATATGAATTAACACAAACTGTTGCAAAATCAAATTCAATTGCTTCATCACATAATTG
TTTAATTTCAGCTTTCGTAGCATCTTGTTTTAATAATGTGTGATCTATATATTTGTTTAGTTTCATTTTT
TCTCCTATATATTCATTTTTAATTTTAATTCTTTAATAATTTCGTCTACTTTAACTTTAGCGTTTTGAAC
AGATTCACCAACACCTATAAAATAAATTTTTAGTTTAGGTTCAGTTCCACTTGGGCGAACAGCAAATCAT
GACTTATCTTCTAAATAAAATTTTAGTAAGTCTTGTCCTGGCATATTATACATTCCATCGACGTCTCTGT
TTAAGAGCTAGGCCAACATGAGGATCACCCATGTCTGCAGGGCCTAGCAAGTTTAAATAAGGCTAGTCCG
TTATCAACTTGGCCAACATGAGGATCACCCATGTCTGCAGGGCCAAGTGGCACCGAGTCGGTGCTTTTTT
AAGCTTGGCGCACCAAGCTTGGCGTAACTAGATCTTGAGACACTGCTTTTTGCTTGTACTGGGTCTCTCT
GGTTAGACCAGATCTGAGCCTGGGAGCTCTCTGGCTAACTAGGGAACCCACTGCTTAAGCCTCAATAAAG
CTTGCCTTGAGTGCTTCAAGTAGTGTGTGCCCGTCTGTTGTGTGACTCTGGTAACTAGAGATCCCTCAGA
CCCTTTTAGTCAGTGTGGAAAATCTCTAGCAGTACGTATAGTAGTTCATGTCATCTTATTATTCAGTATT
TATAACTTGCAAAGAAATGAATATCAGAGAGTGAGAGGAACTTGTTTATTGCAGCTTATAATGGTTACAA
ATAAAGCAATAGCATCACAAATTTCACAAATAAAGCATTTTTTTCACTGCATTCTAGTTGTGGTTTGTCC
AAACTCATCAATGTATCTTATCATGTCTGGCTCTAGCTATCCCGCCCCTAACTCCGCCCGTTCCGCCCAT
TCTCCGCCCCATGGCTGACTAATTTTTTTTATTTATGCAGAGGCCGAGGCCGCCTCGGCCTCTGAGCTAT
TCCAGAAGTAGTGAGGAGGCTTTTTTGGAGGCCTAGGGACGTACCCAATTCGCCCTATAGTGAGTCGTAT
TACGCGCGCTCACTGGCCGTCGTTTTACAACGTCGTGACTGGGAAAACCCTGGCGTTACCCAACTTAATC
GCCTTGCAGCACATCCCCCTTTCGCCAGCTGGCGTAATAGCGAAGAGGCCCGCACCGATCGCCCTTCCCA
ACAGTTGCGCAGCCTGAATGGCGAATGGG
[124 nt withheld, positions 9620-9743]
C
[91 nt withheld, positions 9745-9835]
A
[49 nt withheld, positions 9837-9885]
CCTTTGACGTTGGAGTCCACGTTCTTT
[37 nt withheld, positions 9913-9949]
ACCCTATCTCGGTCTATTCTTTTGATTTATAAGGGATTTTGCCGATTTCGGCCTATTGGTTAAAAAATGA
GCTGATTTAACAAAAATTTAACGCGAATTTTAACAAAATATTAACGCTTACAATTTAGGTGGCACTTTTC
GGGGAAATGTGCGCGGAACCCCTATTTGTTTATTTTTCTAAATACATTCAAATATGTATCCGCTCATGAG
ACAATAACCCTGATAAATGCTTCAATAATATTGAAAAAGGAAGAGT
Features (pLannotate 1.2.2; 34 found; start..end, strand, type, name):
      1..861     +  CDS            AmpR: β-lactamase; bla; confers resistance to ampicillin, carbenicillin, and related antibiotics
   1032..1620    +  rep_origin     ori: high-copy-number ColE1/pMB1/pBR322/pUC origin of replication
   1803..1895    +  CDS            lacI (fragment): lac repressor; lacI; The lac repressor binds to the lac operator to inhibit transcription in E. coli. This inhibition can be relieved by adding lactose or isopropyl-β-D-thiogalactopyranoside (IPTG).
   1908..1929    +  protein_bind   CAP binding site: CAP binding activates transcription in the presence of cAMP. E. coli catabolite activator protein
   1944..1974    +  promoter       lac promoter: promoter for the E. coli lac operon
   1982..1998    +  protein_bind   lac operator: The lac repressor binds to the lac operator to inhibit transcription in E. coli. This inhibition can be relieved by adding lactose or isopropyl-β-D-thiogalactopyranoside (IPTG). lac repressor encoded by lacI
   2043..2061    +  promoter       T3 promoter: promoter for bacteriophage T3 RNA polymerase
   2089..2315    +  promoter       RSV promoter: Rous sarcoma virus enhancer/promoter
   2316..2496    +  LTR            5' LTR (truncated): truncated 5' long terminal repeat (LTR) from HIV-1
   2543..2668    +  misc_feature   HIV-1 Ψ: packaging signal of human immunodeficiency virus type 1
   2652..3015    +  CDS            HIV-1 gag (fragment): gag protein from human immunodeficiency virus 1; gag
   3161..3394    +  misc_feature   RRE: The Rev response element (RRE) of HIV-1 allows for Rev-dependent mRNA export from the nucleus to the cytoplasm.
   3804..3921    +  misc_feature   cPPT/CTS: central polypurine tract and central termination sequence of HIV-1
   3987..4053    +  CDS            small t antigen (fragment): SV40 (simian virus 40) small t antigen
   4079..4290    +  promoter       EF-1α core promoter: core promoter for human elongation factor EF-1α
   4291..5229    +  intron         EF-1α intron A: intron upstream of the start codon of human EF-1α
   5251..5958    +  CDS            mCherry2: mCherry2 is a basic (constitutively fluorescent) red fluorescent protein published in 2017, derived from Discosoma sp.. It has very low acid sensitivity.
   6022..6621    +  CDS            PuroR (fragment): puromycin N-acetyltransferase; pac from Streptomyces; confers resistance to puromycin
   6637..7225    +  misc_feature   WPRE: woodchuck hepatitis virus posttranscriptional regulatory element
   7221..7331    +  CDS            nef (fragment): NEF_HV1LA - Experimental evidence at protein level: Swiss-Prot protein existence level 1. Extracellular Nef protein targets CD4(+) T-lymphocytes for apoptosis by interacting with CXCR4 surface receptors. From Human immunodeficiency virus type 1 group M subtype B (isolate Lai) (HIV-1).
   7351..7377    +  CDS            Rev (fragment): human immunodeficiency virus 1 (HIV-1) Rev protein; rev; enhances nuclear export of unspliced and incompletely spliced viral mRNAs
   7381..7621    +  promoter       U6 promoter: RNA polymerase III promoter for human U6 snRNA
   7807..8466    -  CDS            deoC1: DEOC1_STAAN - Also known as dra. Experimental evidence at protein level: Swiss-Prot protein existence level 1. Catalyzes a reversible aldol reaction between acetaldehyde and D-glyceraldehyde 3-phosphate to generate 2-deoxy-D-ribose 5- phosphate. From Staphylococcus aureus (strain N315).
   8696..8714    +  misc_RNA       MS2 stem loop: stem loop that binds the bacteriophage MS2 coat protein
   8725..8761    +  misc_RNA       gRNA scaffold (fragment): guide RNA scaffold for the Streptococcus pyogenes CRISPR/Cas9 system
   8766..8784    +  misc_RNA       MS2 stem loop: stem loop that binds the bacteriophage MS2 coat protein
   8795..8814    +  misc_RNA       gRNA scaffold (fragment): guide RNA scaffold for the Streptococcus pyogenes CRISPR/Cas9 system
   8881..9061    +  LTR            5' LTR (truncated): truncated 5' long terminal repeat (LTR) from HIV-1
   9139..9260    +  polyA_signal   SV40 poly(A) signal: SV40 polyadenylation signal
   9279..9413    +  rep_origin     SV40 ori: SV40 origin of replication
   9434..9452    -  promoter       T7 promoter: promoter for bacteriophage T7 RNA polymerase
   9460..9615    +  CDS            lacZα (fragment): LacZα fragment of β-galactosidase; lacZ fragment
   9620..10048   +  rep_origin     f1 ori (sequence partly withheld): f1 bacteriophage origin of replication; arrow indicates direction of (+) strand synthesis
  10101..10205   +  promoter       AmpR promoter: bla
