[The description below was written by a language model from this plasmid's Addgene catalogue record and pLannotate feature annotations shown in this document.]
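Description:
CROP-sgRNA-MS2 is a lentiviral CRISPR guide RNA backbone adapted from the CROP-seq vector for pooled CRISPR-activation screens read out by single-cell transcriptomics. It is propagated in E. coli through a high-copy ColE1/pUC-type origin with ampicillin resistance, and it also carries an f1 origin and remnants of a lac/lacZα cloning region with flanking T3 and T7 promoters. The viral portion has a third-generation layout. An RSV promoter drives a truncated HIV-1 5' LTR, followed by the Ψ packaging signal, a gag fragment, the RRE, cPPT/CTS and WPRE. A truncated 3' LTR and an SV40 poly(A) signal and origin lie downstream.

Two expression units sit within the provirus. The EF-1α promoter with its intron A drives mCherry, which the record says is linked through T2A to a puromycin resistance gene. Transduced cells can therefore be counted by FACS to estimate multiplicity of infection and then selected with antibiotic. Downstream of the WPRE, next to the 3' LTR as in CROP-seq, a human U6 promoter drives the sgRNA. This placement is generally used so that the cassette is copied during reverse transcription and the guide is also carried on the polyadenylated EF-1α transcript, making it detectable in single-cell RNA-seq.

The S. pyogenes scaffold contains two MS2 stem loops, which recruit MS2-p65-HSF1 in SAM-expressing cells for transcriptional activation. No targeting guide is present. The guide position holds a filler, consistent with the annotated bacterial deoC1-like sequence between the U6 promoter and the scaffold, and this is presumably replaced when guides are cloned.
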