Addgene plasmid #153457: CROP-sgRNA-MS2
Purpose: CROP-seq vector with mCherry and x2 MS2 loops in gRNA scaffold
Depositing lab: Wolf Reik. Depositing organization: Babraham Institute. Publication: A Single-Cell Transcriptomics CRISPR-Activation Screen Identifies Epigenetic Regulators of the Zygotic Genome Activation Program. Alda-Catalinas C, Bredikhin D, Hernando-Herraez I, Santos F, Kubinyecz O, Eckersley-Maslin MA, Stegle O, Reik W. Cell Syst. 2020 Jul 22;11(1):25-41.e9. doi: 10.1016/j.cels.2020.06.004. Epub 2020 Jul 6. PubMed 32634384.
Backbone
  Vector backbone: CROP-seq
  Vector type: Mammalian Expression, CRISPR
  Selectable markers: Puromycin
Growth in bacteria
  Bacterial resistance: Ampicillin, 100 μg/mL
  Growth temperature: 37°C
  Growth strain: NEB Stable
  Growth instructions: None
  Copy number: Unknown
Gene/Insert
  Gene/Insert name: sgRNA empty backbone
  gRNA/shRNA sequence: Filer
Resource information
  A portion of this plasmid was derived from a plasmid made by: The CROP-sgRNA-MS2 lentiviral backbone was synthesized by VectorBuilder by adapting the CROP-seq vector (Datlinger et al. 2017) with the following modifications: 1) the sgRNA scaffold sequence contains two MS2 loops that allow recruitment of MS2-p65-HSF1 in SAM ESCs; and 2) a fluorescent mCherry marker was included downstream of the EF1α promoter and linked through T2A to a puromycin resistance cassette, allowing assessment of the multiplicity-of-infection (MOI) by FACS and antibiotic selection of the cells
Terms and licenses: Academic/Nonprofit Terms; Industry Terms: Not Available to Industry
How to cite: CROP-sgRNA-MS2 was a gift from Wolf Reik (Addgene plasmid # 153457 ; http://n2t.net/addgene:153457 ; RRID:Addgene_153457)
